>Addgene plasmid #199622 | LentiGuide Blast | addgene full sequence | sequence record 391238 | Addgene NGS Result
TAACAAATTGGCTGTGGTATATAAAATTATTCATAATGATAGTAGGAGGCTTGGTAGGTTTAAGAATAGT
TTTTGCTGTACTTTCTATAGTGAATAGAGTTAGGCAGGGATATTCACCATTATCGTTTCAGACCCACCTC
CCAACCCCGAGGGGACCCAGAGAGGGCCTATTTCCCATGATTCCTTCATATTTGCATATACGATACAAGG
CTGTTAGAGAGATAATTAGAATTAATTTGACTGTAAACACAAAGATATTAGTACAAAATACGTGACGTAG
AAAGTAATAATTTCTTGGGTAGTTTGCAGTTTTAAAATTATGTTTTAAAATGGACTATCATATGCTTACC
GTAACTTGAAAGTATTTCGATTTCTTGGCTTTATATATCTTGTGGAAAGGACGAAACACCGGAGACGGTT
GTAAATGAGCACACAAAATACACATGCTAAAATATTATATTCTATGACCTTTATAAAATCAACCAAAATC
TTCTTTTTAATAACTTTAGTATCAATAATTAGAATTTTTATGTTCCTTTTTGCAAACTTTTAATAAAAAT
GAGCAAAATAAAAAAACGCTAGTTTTAGTAACTCGCGTTGTTTTCTTCACCTTTAATAATAGCTACTCCA
CCACTTGTTCCTAAGCGGTCAGCTCCTGCTTCAATCATTTTTTGAGCATCTTCAAATGTTCTAACTCCAC
CAGCTGCTTTAACTAAAGCATTGTCTTTAACAACTGACTTCATTAGTTTAACATCTTCAAATGTTGCACC
TGATTTTGAAAATCCTGTTGATGTTTTAACAAATTCTAATCCAGCTTCAACAGCTATTTCACAAGCTTTC
ATGATTTCTTCTTTTGTTAATAAACAATTTTCCATAATACATTTAACAACATGTGATCCAGCTGCTTTTT
TTACAGCTTTCATGTCTTCTAAAACTAATTCATAATTTTTGTCTTTTAATGCACCAATATTTAATACCAT
ATCAATTTCTGTTGCACCATCTTTAATTGCTTCAGAAACTTCGAATGCTTTTGTAGCTGTTGTGCATGCA
CCTAGAGGAAAACCTACAACATTTGTTATTCCTACATTTGTGCCTTTTAATAATTCTTTACAATAGCTTG
TTCAATATGAATTAACACAAACTGTTGCAAAATCAAATTCAATTGCTTCATCACATAATTGTTTAATTTC
AGCTTTCGTAGCATCTTGTTTTAATAATGTGTGATCTATATATTTGTTTAGTTTCATTTTTTCTCCTATA
TATTCATTTTTAATTTTAATTCTTTAATAATTTCGTCTACTTTAACTTTAGCGTTTTGAACAGATTCACC
AACACCTATAAAATAAATTTTTAGTTTAGGTTCAGTTCCACTTGGGCGAACAGCAAATCATGACTTATCT
TCTAAATAAAATTTTAGTAAGTCTTGTCCTGGCATATTATACATTCCATCGATGTAGTCTTCAACATTAA
CAACTTTAAGTCCAGCAATTTGAGTTAAGGGTGTTGCTCTCAATGATTTCATTAATGGTTCAATTTTTAA
TTTCTTTTCTTCTGGTTTAAAATTCAAGTTTAAAGTGAAAGTGTAATATGCACCCATTTCTTTAAATAAA
TCTTCTAAATAGTCTACTAATGTTTTATTTTGTTTTTTATAAAATCAAGCAGCCTCTGCTATTAATATAG
AAGCTTGTATTCCATCTTTATCTCTAGCTGAGTCATCAATTACATATCCATAACTTTCTTCATAAGCAAA
AACAAAATTTAATCCGTTATCTTCTTCTTTAGCAATTTCTCTACCCATTCATTTAAATCCAGTTAAAGTT
TTTACAATATTAACTCCATATTTTTCATGAGCGATTCTATCACCCAAATCACTTGTTACAAAACTTGAAT
ATAGAGCCGGATTTTTTGGAATGCTATTTAAGCGTTTTAGATTTGATAATTTTCAATCAATTAAAATTGG
TCCTGTTTGATTTCCATCTAATCTTACAAAATGACCATCATGTTTTATTGCCATTCCAAATCTGTCAGCA
TCTGGGTCATTCATAATAATAATATCTGCATCATGTTTAATACCATATTCAAGCGGTATTTTTCATGCAG
GATCAAATTCTGGATTTGGATTTACAACATTTTTAAATGTTTCATCTTCAAATGCATGCTCTTCAACCTC
AATAACGTTATATCCTGATTCACGTAATATTTTTGGGGTAAATTTAGTTCCTGTTCCATTAACTGCGCTA
AAAATAATTTTTAAATCTTTTTTAGCTTCTTGCTCTTTTTTGTACGTCTCTGTTTTAGAGCTAGAAATAG
CAAGTTAAAATAAGGCTAGTCCGTTATCAACTTGAAAAAGTGGCACCGAGTCGGTGCTTTTTTAAGCTTG
GCGTAACTAGATCTTGAGACAAATGGCAGTATTCATCCACAATTTTAAAAGAAAAGGGGGGATTGGGGGG
TACAGTGCAGGGGAAAGAATAGTAGACATAATAGCAACAGACATACAAACTAAAGAATTACAAAAACAAA
TTACAAAAATTCAAAATTTTCGGGTTTATTACAGGGACAGCAGAGATCCACTTTGGCGCCGGCTCGAGGG
GGCCCGGGTGCAAAGATGGATAAAGTTTTAAACAGAGAGGAATCTTTGCAGCTAATGGACCTTCTAGGTC
TTGAAAGGAGTGGGAATTGGCTCCGGTGCCCGTCAGTGGGCAGAGCGCACATCGCCCACAGTCCCCGAGA
AGTTGGGGGGAGGGGTCGGCAATTGATCCGGTGCCTAGAGAAGGTGGCGCGGGGTAAACTGGGAAAGTGA
TGTCGTGTACTGGCTCCGCCTTTTTCCCGAGGGTGGGGGAGAACCGTATATAAGTGCAGTAGTCGCCGTG
AACGTTCTTTTTCGCAACGGGTTTGCCGCCAGAACACAGGTAAGTGCCGTGTGTGGTTCCCGCGGGCCTG
GCCTCTTTACGGGTTATGGCCCTTGCGTGCCTTGAATTACTTCCACCTGGCTGCAGTACGTGATTCTTGA
TCCCGAGCTTCGGGTTGGAAGTGGGTGGGAGAGTTCGAGGCCTTGCGCTTAAGGAGCCCCTTCGCCTCGT
GCTTGAGTTGAGGCCTGGCCTGGGCGCTGGGGCCGCCGCGTGCGAATCTGGTGGCACCTTCGCGCCTGTC
TCGCTGCTTTCGATAAGTCTCTAGCCATTTAAAATTTTTGATGACCTGCTGCGACGCTTTTTTTCTGGCA
AGATAGTCTTGTAAATGCGGGCCAAGATCTGCACACTGGTATTTCGGTTTTTGGGGCCGCGGGCGGCGAC
GGGGCCCGTGCGTCCCAGCGCACATGTTCGGCGAGGCGGGGCCTGCGAGCGCGGCCACCGAGAATCGGAC
GGGGGTAGTCTCAAGCTGGCCGGCCTGCTCTGGTGCCTGGCCTCGCGCCGCCGTGTATCGCCCCGCCCTG
GGCGGCAAGGCTGGCCCGGTCGGCACCAGTTGCGTGAGCGGAAAGATGGCCGCTTCCCGGCCCTGCTGCA
GGGAGCTCAAAATGGAGGACGCGGCGCTCGGGAGAGCGGGCGGGTGAGTCACCCACACAAAGGAAAAGGG
CCTTTCCGTCCTCAGCCGTCGCTTCATGTGACTCCACGGAGTACCGGGCGCCGTCCAGGCACCTCGATTA
GTTCTCGAGCTTTTGGAGTACGTCGTCTTTAGGTTGGGGGGAGGGGTTTTATGCGATGGAGTTTCCCCAC
ACTGAGTGGGTGGAGACTGAAGTTAGGCCAGCTTGGCACTTGATGTAATTCTCCTTGGAATTTGCCCTTT
TTGAGTTTGGATCTTGGTTCATTCTCAAGCCTCAGACAGTGGTTCAAAGTTTTTTTCTTCCATTTCAGGT
GTCGTGACGTACGGCCACCATGGCCAAGCCTTTGTCTCAAGAAGAATCCACCCTCATTGAAAGAGCAACG
GCTACAATCAACAGCATCCCCATCTCTGAAGACTACAGCGTCGCCAGCGCAGCTCTCTCTAGCGACGGCC
GCATCTTCACTGGTGTCAATGTATATCATTTTACTGGGGGACCTTGTGCAGAACTCGTGGTGCTGGGCAC
TGCTGCTGCTGCGGCAGCTGGCAACCTGACTTGTATCGTCGCGATCGGAAATGAGAACAGGGGCATCTTG
AGCCCCTGCGGACGGTGCCGACAGGTGCTTCTCGATCTGCATCCTGGGATCAAAGCCATAGTGAAGGACA
GTGATGGACAGCCGACGGCAGTTGGGATTCGTGAATTGCTGCCCTCTGGTTATGTGTGGGAGGGCTAACG
CGTTAAGTCGACAATCAACCTCTGGATTACAAAATTTGTGAAAGATTGACTGGTATTCTTAACTATGTTG
CTCCTTTTACGCTATGTGGATACGCTGCTTTAATGCCTTTGTATCATGCTATTGCTTCCCGTATGGCTTT
CATTTTCTCCTCCTTGTATAAATCCTGGTTGCTGTCTCTTTATGAGGAGTTGTGGCCCGTTGTCAGGCAA
CGTGGCGTGGTGTGCACTGTGTTTGCTGACGCAACCCCCACTGGTTGGGGCATTGCCACCACCTGTCAGC
TCCTTTCCGGGACTTTCGCTTTCCCCCTCCCTATTGCCACGGCGGAACTCATCGCCGCCTGCCTTGCCCG
CTGCTGGACAGGGGCTCGGCTGTTGGGCACTGACAATTCCGTGGTGTTGTCGGGGAAATCATCGTCCTTT
CCTTGGCTGCTCGCCTGTGTTGCCACCTGGATTCTGCGCGGGACGTCCTTCTGCTACGTCCCTTCGGCCC
TCAATCCAGCGGACCTTCCTTCCCGCGGCCTGCTGCCGGCTCTGCGGCCTCTTCCGCGTCTTCGCCTTCG
CCCTCAGACGAGTCGGATCTCCCTTTGGGCCGCCTCCCCGCGTCGACTTTAAGACCAATGACTTACAAGG
CAGCTGTAGATCTTAGCCACTTTTTAAAAGAAAAGGGGGGACTGGAAGGGCTAATTCACTCCCAACGAAG
ACAAGATCTGCTTTTTGCTTGTACTGGGTCTCTCTGGTTAGACCAGATCTGAGCCTGGGAGCTCTCTGGC
TAACTAGGGAACCCACTGCTTAAGCCTCAATAAAGCTTGCCTTGAGTGCTTCAAGTAGTGTGTGCCCGTC
TGTTGTGTGACTCTGGTAACTAGAGATCCCTCAGACCCTTTTAGTCAGTGTGGAAAATCTCTAGCAGTAC
GTATAGTAGTTCATGTCATCTTATTATTCAGTATTTATAACTTGCAAAGAAATGAATATCAGAGAGTGAG
AGGAACTTGTTTATTGCAGCTTATAATGGTTACAAATAAAGCAATAGCATCACAAATTTCACAAATAAAG
CATTTTTTTCACTGCATTCTAGTTGTGGTTTGTCCAAACTCATCAATGTATCTTATCATGTCTGGCTCTA
GCTATCCCGCCCCTAACTCCGCCCATCCCGCCCCTAACTCCGCCCAGTTCCGCCCATTCTCCGCCCCATG
GCTGACTAATTTTTTTTATTTATGCAGAGGCCGAGGCCGCCTCGGCCTCTGAGCTATTCCAGAAGTAGTG
AGGAGGCTTTTTTGGAGGCCTAGGGACGTACCCAATTCGCCCTATAGTGAGTCGTATTACGCGCGCTCAC
TGGCCGTCGTTTTACAACGTCGTGACTGGGAAAACCCTGGCGTTACCCAACTTAATCGCCTTGCAGCACA
TCCCCCTTTCGCCAGCTGGCGTAATAGCGAAGAGGCCCGCACCGATCGCCCTTCCCAACAGTTGCGCAGC
CTGAATGGCGAATGGG
[124 nt withheld, positions 5757-5880]
C
[91 nt withheld, positions 5882-5972]
A
[49 nt withheld, positions 5974-6022]
CCTTTGACGTTGGAGTCCACGTTCTTT
[37 nt withheld, positions 6050-6086]
ACCCTATCTCGGTCTATTCTTTTGATTTATAAGGGATTTTGCCGATTTCGGCCTATTGGTTAAAAAATGA
GCTGATTTAACAAAAATTTAACGCGAATTTTAACAAAATATTAACGCTTACAATTTAGGTGGCACTTTTC
GGGGAAATGTGCGCGGAACCCCTATTTGTTTATTTTTCTAAATACATTCAAATATGTATCCGCTCATGAG
ACAATAACCCTGATAAATGCTTCAATAATATTGAAAAAGGAAGAGTATGAGTATTCAACATTTCCGTGTC
GCCCTTATTCCCTTTTTTGCGGCATTTTGCCTTCCTGTTTTTGCTCACCCAGAAACGCTGGTGAAAGTAA
AAGATGCTGAAGATCAGTTGGGTGCACGAGTGGGTTACATCGAACTGGATCTCAACAGCGGTAAGATCCT
TGAGAGTTTTCGCCCCGAAGAACGTTTTCCAATGATGAGCACTTTTAAAGTTCTGCTATGTGGCGCGGTA
TTATCCCGTATTGACGCCGGGCAAGAGCAACTCGGTCGCCGCATACACTATTCTCAGAATGACTTGGTTG
AGTACTCACCAGTCACAGAAAAGCATCTTACGGATGGCATGACAGTAAGAGAATTATGCAGTGCTGCCAT
AACCATGAGTGATAACACTGCGGCCAACTTACTTCTGACAACGATCGGAGGACCGAAGGAGCTAACCGCT
TTTTTGCACAACATGGGGGATCATGTAACTCGCCTTGATCGTTGGGAACCGGAGCTGAATGAAGCCATAC
CAAACGACGAGCGTGACACCACGATGCCTGTAGCAATGGCAACAACGTTGCGCAAACTATTAACTGGCGA
ACTACTTACTCTAGCTTCCCGGCAACAATTAATAGACTGGATGGAGGCGGATAAAGTTGCAGGACCACTT
CTGCGCTCGGCCCTTCCGGCTGGCTGGTTTATTGCTGATAAATCTGGAGCCGGTGAGCGTGGGTCTCGCG
GTATCATTGCAGCACTGGGGCCAGATGGTAAGCCCTCCCGTATCGTAGTTATCTACACGACGGGGAGTCA
GGCAACTATGGATGAACGAAATAGACAGATCGCTGAGATAGGTGCCTCACTGATTAAGCATTGGTAACTG
TCAGACCAAGTTTACTCATATATACTTTAGATTGATTTAAAACTTCATTTTTAATTTAAAAGGATCTAGG
TGAAGATCCTTTTTGATAATCTCATGACCAAAATCCCTTAACGTGAGTTTTCGTTCCACTGAGCGTCAGA
CCCCGTAGAAAAGATCAAAGGATCTTCTTGAGATCCTTTTTTTCTGCGCGTAATCTGCTGCTTGCAAACA
AAAAAACCACCGCTACCAGCGGTGGTTTGTTTGCCGGATCAAGAGCTACCAACTCTTTTTCCGAAGGTAA
CTGGCTTCAGCAGAGCGCAGATACCAAATACTGTTCTTCTAGTGTAGCCGTAGTTAGGCCACCACTTCAA
GAACTCTGTAGCACCGCCTACATACCTCGCTCTGCTAATCCTGTTACCAGTGGCTGCTGCCAGTGGCGAT
AAGTCGTGTCTTACCGGGTTGGACTCAAGACGATAGTTACCGGATAAGGCGCAGCGGTCGGGCTGAACGG
GGGGTTCGTGCACACAGCCCAGCTTGGAGCGAACGACCTACACCGAACTGAGATACCTACAGCGTGAGCT
ATGAGAAAGCGCCACGCTTCCCGAAGGGAGAAAGGCGGACAGGTATCCGGTAAGCGGCAGGGTCGGAACA
GGAGAGCGCACGAGGGAGCTTCCAGGGGGAAACGCCTGGTATCTTTATAGTCCTGTCGGGTTTCGCCACC
TCTGACTTGAGCGTCGATTTTTGTGATGCTCGTCAGGGGGGCGGAGCCTATGGAAAAACGCCAGCAACGC
GGCCTTTTTACGGTTCCTGGCCTTTTGCTGGCCTTTTGCTCACATGTTCTTTCCTGCGTTATCCCCTGAT
TCTGTGGATAACCGTATTACCGCCTTTGAGTGAGCTGATACCGCTCGCCGCAGCCGAACGACCGAGCGCA
GCGAGTCAGTGAGCGAGGAAGCGGAAGAGCGCCCAATACGCAAACCGCCTCTCCCCGCGCGTTGGCCGAT
TCATTAATGCAGCTGGCACGACAGGTTTCCCGACTGGAAAGCGGGCAGTGAGCGCAACGCAATTAATGTG
AGTTAGCTCACTCATTAGGCACCCCAGGCTTTACACTTTATGCTTCCGGCTCGTATGTTGTGTGGAATTG
TGAGCGGATAACAATTTCACACAGGAAACAGCTATGACCATGATTACGCCAAGCGCGCAATTAACCCTCA
CTAAAGGGAACAAAAGCTGGAGCTGCAAGCTTAATGTAGTCTTATGCAATACTCTTGTAGTCTTGCAACA
TGGTAACGATGAGTTAGCAACATGCCTTACAAGGAGAGAAAAAGCACCGTGCATGCCGATTGGTGGAAGT
AAGGTGGTACGATCGTGCCTTATTAGGAAGGCAACAGACGGGTCTGACATGGATTGGACGAACCACTGAA
TTGCCGCATTGCAGAGATATTGTATTTAAGTGCCTAGCTCGATACATAAACGGGTCTCTCTGGTTAGACC
AGATCTGAGCCTGGGAGCTCTCTGGCTAACTAGGGAACCCACTGCTTAAGCCTCAATAAAGCTTGCCTTG
AGTGCTTCAAGTAGTGTGTGCCCGTCTGTTGTGTGACTCTGGTAACTAGAGATCCCTCAGACCCTTTTAG
TCAGTGTGGAAAATCTCTAGCAGTGGCGCCCGAACAGGGACTTGAAAGCGAAAGGGAAACCAGAGGAGCT
CTCTCGACGCAGGACTCGGCTTGCTGAAGCGCGCACGGCAAGAGGCGAGGGGCGGCGACTGGTGAGTACG
CCAAAAATTTTGACTAGCGGAGGCTAGAAGGAGAGAGATGGGTGCGAGAGCGTCAGTATTAAGCGGGGGA
GAATTAGATCGCGATGGGAAAAAATTCGGTTAAGGCCAGGGGGAAAGAAAAAATATAAATTAAAACATAT
AGTATGGGCAAGCAGGGAGCTAGAACGATTCGCAGTTAATCCTGGCCTGTTAGAAACATCAGAAGGCTGT
AGACAAATACTGGGACAGCTACAACCATCCCTTCAGACAGGATCAGAAGAACTTAGATCATTATATAATA
CAGTAGCAACCCTCTATTGTGTGCATCAAAGGATAGAGATAAAAGACACCAAGGAAGCTTTAGACAAGAT
AGAGGAAGAGCAAAACAAAAGTAAGACCACCGCACAGCAAGCGGCCGCTGATCTTCAGACCTGGAGGAGG
AGATATGAGGGACAATTGGAGAAGTGAATTATATAAATATAAAGTAGTAAAAATTGAACCATTAGGAGTA
GCACCCACCAAGGCAAAGAGAAGAGTGGTGCAGAGAGAAAAAAGAGCAGTGGGAATAGGAGCTTTGTTCC
TTGGGTTCTTGGGAGCAGCAGGAAGCACTATGGGCGCAGCGTCAATGACGCTGACGGTACAGGCCAGACA
ATTATTGTCTGGTATAGTGCAGCAGCAGAACAATTTGCTGAGGGCTATTGAGGCGCAACAGCATCTGTTG
CAACTCACAGTCTGGGGCATCAAGCAGCTCCAGGCAAGAATCCTGGCTGTGGAAAGATACCTAAAGGATC
AACAGCTCCTGGGGATTTGGGGTTGCTCTGGAAAACTCATTTGCACCACTGCTGTGCCTTGGAATGCTAG
TTGGAGTAATAAATCTCTGGAACAGATTTGGAATCACACGACCTGGATGGAGTGGGACAGAGAAATTAAC
AATTACACAAGCTTAATACACTCCTTAATTGAAGAATCGCAAAACCAGCAAGAAAAGAATGAACAAGAAT
TATTGGAATTAGATAAATGGGCAAGTTTGTGGAATTGGTTTAACA
Features (pLannotate 1.2.2; 30 found; start..end, strand, type, name):
    132..158     +  CDS            Rev (fragment): human immunodeficiency virus 1 (HIV-1) Rev protein; rev; enhances nuclear export of unspliced and incompletely spliced viral mRNAs
    162..402     +  promoter       U6 promoter: RNA polymerase III promoter for human U6 snRNA
    588..1247    -  CDS            deoC1: DEOC1_STAAN - Also known as dra. Experimental evidence at protein level: Swiss-Prot protein existence level 1. Catalyzes a reversible aldol reaction between acetaldehyde and D-glyceraldehyde 3-phosphate to generate 2-deoxy-D-ribose 5- phosphate. From Staphylococcus aureus (strain N315).
   2292..2367    +  misc_RNA       gRNA scaffold: guide RNA scaffold for the Streptococcus pyogenes CRISPR/Cas9 system
   2423..2540    +  misc_feature   cPPT/CTS: central polypurine tract and central termination sequence of HIV-1
   2606..2672    +  CDS            small t antigen (fragment): SV40 (simian virus 40) small t antigen
   2698..2909    +  promoter       EF-1α core promoter: core promoter for human elongation factor EF-1α
   2910..3848    +  intron         EF-1α intron A: intron upstream of the start codon of human EF-1α
   3870..4268    +  CDS            BSD: blasticidin S deaminase; Aspergillus terreus BSD; confers resistance to blasticidin
   4283..4871    +  misc_feature   WPRE: woodchuck hepatitis virus posttranscriptional regulatory element
   4922..4941    +  misc_feature   cPPT/CTS (fragment): central polypurine tract and central termination sequence of HIV-1
   4943..5176    +  LTR            3' LTR (ΔU3): self-inactivating 3' long terminal repeat (LTR) from HIV-1
   5254..5375    +  polyA_signal   SV40 poly(A) signal: SV40 polyadenylation signal
   5415..5550    +  rep_origin     SV40 ori: SV40 origin of replication
   5571..5589    -  promoter       T7 promoter: promoter for bacteriophage T7 RNA polymerase
   5597..5752    +  CDS            lacZα (fragment): LacZα fragment of β-galactosidase; lacZ fragment
   5757..6185    +  rep_origin     f1 ori (sequence partly withheld): f1 bacteriophage origin of replication; arrow indicates direction of (+) strand synthesis
   6238..6342    +  promoter       AmpR promoter: bla
   6343..7203    +  CDS            AmpR: β-lactamase; bla; confers resistance to ampicillin, carbenicillin, and related antibiotics
   7374..7962    +  rep_origin     ori: high-copy-number ColE1/pMB1/pBR322/pUC origin of replication
   8145..8237    +  CDS            lacI (fragment): lac repressor; lacI; The lac repressor binds to the lac operator to inhibit transcription in E. coli. This inhibition can be relieved by adding lactose or isopropyl-β-D-thiogalactopyranoside (IPTG).
   8250..8271    +  protein_bind   CAP binding site: CAP binding activates transcription in the presence of cAMP. E. coli catabolite activator protein
   8286..8316    +  promoter       lac promoter: promoter for the E. coli lac operon
   8324..8340    +  protein_bind   lac operator: The lac repressor binds to the lac operator to inhibit transcription in E. coli. This inhibition can be relieved by adding lactose or isopropyl-β-D-thiogalactopyranoside (IPTG). lac repressor encoded by lacI
   8385..8403    +  promoter       T3 promoter: promoter for bacteriophage T3 RNA polymerase
   8431..8657    +  promoter       RSV promoter: Rous sarcoma virus enhancer/promoter
   8658..8838    +  LTR            5' LTR (truncated): truncated 5' long terminal repeat (LTR) from HIV-1
   8885..9010    +  misc_feature   HIV-1 Ψ: packaging signal of human immunodeficiency virus type 1
   8994..9357    +  CDS            HIV-1 gag (fragment): gag protein from human immunodeficiency virus 1; gag
   9503..9736    +  misc_feature   RRE: The Rev response element (RRE) of HIV-1 allows for Rev-dependent mRNA export from the nucleus to the cytoplasm.
