[The description below was written by a language model from this plasmid's Addgene catalogue record and pLannotate feature annotations shown in this document.]
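Description:
LentiGuide Blast is an empty third-generation-style lentiviral sgRNA expression backbone for mammalian CRISPR work. It was derived from LentiGuide Puro by replacing the puromycin resistance gene with a blasticidin resistance gene taken from a lenti dCas-VP64 Blast vector. In bacteria it is maintained through a high-copy ColE1/pUC-type origin with ampicillin selection (AmpR). An f1 origin and residual lac/T7/T3 cloning-vector elements are also present in the plasmid backbone. The sequenced record is about 10 kb.

The lentiviral transfer cassette begins with an RSV promoter fused to a truncated HIV-1 5' LTR, followed by the Ψ packaging signal with a partial gag sequence and the RRE for Rev-dependent export of the genomic RNA. It ends with a self-inactivating ΔU3 3' LTR, with an SV40 poly(A) signal and SV40 origin downstream. Within this unit, a human U6 RNA polymerase III promoter is separated from the S. pyogenes Cas9 guide RNA scaffold by a filler region of nearly 2 kb, part of which is annotated by similarity as a bacterial deoC1 sequence. This stuffer appears to be the segment replaced when a custom spacer is cloned in to produce a complete chimeric sgRNA. Downstream, after a cPPT/CTS element, the EF-1α core promoter with its intron A drives blasticidin S deaminase (BSD), and a WPRE enhances transcript expression.

The plasmid carries no Cas9, so it is meant for delivering guides into cells that already express Cas9 or a dCas9 effector, with blasticidin selecting transduced cells. The associated publication used CRISPRi screening of enhancer function.
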