Addgene plasmid #199622: LentiGuide Blast
Purpose: (Empty Backbone) Expresses S. pyogenes CRISPR chimeric RNA element with customizable sgRNA from U6 promoter and blasticidin resistance from EF-1a promoter.
Depositing lab: Danwei Huangfu. Depositing organization: Memorial Sloan-Kettering Cancer Center. Publication: Dynamic network-guided CRISPRi screen identifies CTCF-loop-constrained nonlinear enhancer gene regulatory activity during cell state transitions. Luo R, Yan J, Oh JW, Xi W, Shigaki D, Wong W, Cho HS, Murphy D, Cutler R, Rosen BP, Pulecio J, Yang D, Glenn RA, Chen T, Li QV, Vierbuchen T, Sidoli S, Apostolou E, Huangfu D, Beer MA. Nat Genet. 2023 Aug;55(8):1336-1346. doi: 10.1038/s41588-023-01450-7. Epub 2023 Jul 24. PubMed 37488417.
Backbone
  Vector backbone: LentiGuide puro
  Backbone size (bp): 9582
  Vector type: Mammalian Expression, CRISPR
  Selectable markers: Blasticidin
Growth in bacteria
  Bacterial resistance: Ampicillin, 100 μg/mL
  Growth temperature: 37°C
  Growth strain: NEB Stable
  Copy number: Unknown
Gene/Insert
  Cloning method: Ligation Independent Cloning
  Sequencing primers: 5′ GACTATCATATGCTTACCGT
Resource information
  A portion of this plasmid was derived from a plasmid made by: Julian Pulecio
Terms and licenses: Academic/Nonprofit Terms; Industry Terms: Not Available to Industry
Depositor comments: Blasticidin resistance was cloned from lenti dCAS-VP64_Blast to substitute the original puromycin resistance from LentiGuide Puro(#52963). Please visit https://www.biorxiv.org/content/10.1101/2023.03.07.531569v1 for bioRxiv preprint.
How to cite: LentiGuide Blast was a gift from Danwei Huangfu (Addgene plasmid # 199622 ; http://n2t.net/addgene:199622 ; RRID:Addgene_199622)
